>Addgene plasmid #207924 | pTT135 | addgene full sequence | sequence record 415346 | Addgene NGS Result
TAACGAATTGCTCGAGCACCTGCCGATATACGTTCTCCTATGGTCATGTGTCACTTAGTGAATTCCTTAT
CTTTAATCATATTCCATAGTCCATACCATAGCACATACAGTAGTTATATGCTGCAGAAGAGATCCAACAA
AACATTCACAATGGATTATAGAAACATTTGTTTATTCATTATAATGAGATCTTACATTCATTTAATATTA
GAAAAAGCCACAAATTCATAACACAACAAGCCAAGAAAAAAACACAAACTTAAGCACACAAGCTATTTAT
TTGACACACCAAATATTTCATCTTCATCTTCATATGAGCTCGCAGGGTACCAATTTACAGGGAATGAAGG
TAAAGGTTATCTAGGATCCACCTGACTCTTTTTTTGGGTTTGGTGGGGTATCTTCATCATCGAATAGATA
GTTATATACATCATCCATTGTAGTGGTATTAAACATCCCTGTAGTGATTCCAAACGCGTTATACGCAGTT
TGGTCCGTCCAACCAGGTGACAGTGGTTTTGAATTATTACCATCATCAATTTTACTAGCCGTGATTTCAT
TATTCATGAAGTTATCATGAACGTTAGAGGAGGCAATTGGTTGTGAAAGCGCTTGAGAATTTGTTTGAGT
TGTTATGAGGTTCGGACCGTTGCTACTGTTAGTGAAAGTGAAGGACAATGAGCTATCAGCAATATTCCCA
CTTTGATTAAAATTGGCGAATTCCGATCCACTAGTGGTTTTTCTTTTCACCAGTGAGACGGGCAACAGCT
GATTGCCCTTCACCGCCTGGCCCTGAGAGAGTTGCAGCAAGCGGTCCACGCTGGTTTGCCCCAGCAGGCG
AAAATCCTGTTTGATGGTGGTTAACGGCGGGATATAACATGAGCTGTCTTCGGTATCGTCGTATCCCACT
ACCGAGATATCCGCACCAACGCGCAGCCCGGACTCGGTAATGGCGCGCATTGCGCCCAGCGCCATCTGAT
CGTTGGCAACCAGCATCGCAGTGGGAACGATGCCCTCATTCAGCATTTGCATGGTTTGTTGAAAACCGGA
CATGGCACTCCAGTCGCCTTCCCGTTCCGCTATCGGCTGAATTTGATTGCGAGTGAGATATTTATGCCAG
CCAGCCAGACGCAGACGCGCCGAGACAGAACTTAATGGGCCCGCTAACAGCGCGATTTGCTGGTGACCCA
ATGCGACCAGATGCTCCACGCCCAGTCGCGTACCGTCTTCATGGGAGAAAATAATACTGTTGATGGGTGT
CTGGTCAGAGACATCAAGAAATAACGCCGGAACATTAGTGCAGGCAGCTTCCACAGCAATGGCATCCTGG
TCATCCAGCGGATAGTTAATGATCAGCCCACTGACGCGTTGCGCGAGAAGATTGTGCACCGCCGCTTTAC
AGGCTTCGACGCCGCTTCGTTCTACCATCGACACCACCACGCTGGCACCCAGTTGATCGGCGCGAGATTT
AATCGCCGCGACAATTTGCGACGGCGCGTGCAGGGCCAAGCTCGAGGTCGCGACACCGATCAGCAAGCTT
TGTTTACCAGCCAGCTGCTGCGCAACACGGTTCGGGATGTAGTTGAGCTCAGCCATGGCAGCTTCAACTT
TTTCCCGGGTTTTAGCGCTAACATGTGAAGCCTGGTTAACCACTCTAGAAACGGTTTGATGAGAAACGCC
GGCGTATTCAGCGACGTCGTATAACGTTACCGGTTTGCTAGTAGATTTTTGATGAAACAGAAGCTTTTTG
ATATTTCCATTTGAATATTTTGGTATCTGATTAGTGATGATTTCAGCTAACATCTCTGGGAATTCAATAC
TCATGGTCTTATCCAAAAATGTCTGGAAGCAGTAGGTAAGGAGATTCTCAACCACCTCATGCATGGAGTC
CAGAAGCTTTGTCAGTTGGTAAAACCGTTGCCAGTTCTGACTGGAGTTCCCTTCCCTTTTGACGATGGCT
TTTCCTAGCTCTTTGATATAAGTCATTCGAATCTCATCAAATAACTCTTGGCTCTTCAGACCTTCCTTAG
GAACTGAGGAGAGAAGCAGTAAGGTTTTCATACAGAGATACTCTTCATAGGATACCTGCAATCTTTGTAA
TTCAGAGGAGACAAACAGCATGTGTTTACATTGGTCATACATGCAGGGTAGAGACATTCTCTGCTCATTA
ATAATCAGATCAGGAGCAAAGCAGAGCAGGTTTCCACTTGATTGTCTGTATGATCTCCAACCCAGGGCAA
ATGCCATGAGAAACATCCATGAGTACTGTAGCAGGGTCATTTGGTCATCCAGGTGTAAGTTTCTGAAGCC
TGGTATCGCCTTTGCCCATTTCACTGCTGCAATCACTTGACGCCCACCTAACATGTTGAGTGTGGTCATA
ATTCTCCATGCTGAATCTGGAACAGAGCTATCATATCCTGCATACAACACCTCGGGTTCAATCACCTCCA
GCAGTGACACCAAGGTAGGGGTGAGCTGTGGTAATGCTGCAGGAACTATTGTTTTGTTAGGATTTTCCGA
AGTGTCTTGTGAGACTCCTGCAGTGGCTTGCTGAATCCCTTTGATTTTTTTCTTTGTTTTTCGAGCTTCA
CTAGCCATGGAGCCTGTTGGTACCAGTCGACTGAATACTGTTTGTTAATCAGAAAAACTCAGATTAATCT
ACAAATTCGATCGCACAAACTAGAAACTAACACCAGATCTAGATAGAAATCACAAATCGAAGAGTAATTA
TTCGACAAAACTCAAATTATTTGAACAAATCGGATGATATCTATGAAACCCTAATCGAGAATTAAGATGA
TATCTAACGATCAAACCCAGAAAATCGTCTTCGATCTAAGATTAACAGAATCTAAACCAAAGAACATATA
CGAAATTGGGATCGAACGAAAACAAAATCGAAGATTTTGAGAGAATAAGGAACACAGAAATTTACCTTGA
TCACGGTAGAGAGAATTGAGAGAAAGTTTTTAAGATTTTGAGAAATTGAAATCTGAATTGTGAAGAAGAA
GAGCTCTTTGGGTATTGTTTTATAGAAGAAGAAGAAGAAAAGACGAGGACGACTAGGTCACGAGAAAGCT
AAGGCGGTGAAGCAATAGCTAATAATAAAATGACACGTGTATTGAGCGTTGTTTACACGCAAAGTTGTTT
TTGGCTAATTGCCTTATTTTTAGGTTGAGGAAAAGTATTTGTGCTTTGAGTTGATAAACACGACTCGTGT
GTGCCGGCTGCAACCACTTTGACGCCGTTTATTACTGACTCGTCGAGGTTGACTGTAGCAGGTGCCATGG
TAATTCTGACAGGATATATTGGCGGGTAAACCTAAGAGAAAAGAGCGTTTATTAGAATAATCGGATATTT
AAAAGGGCGTGAAAAGGTTTATCCGTTCGTCCATTTGTATGTGCATGCCAACCACAGGGTTCCCCTCGGG
ATCAAAGTACTTTGATCCAACCCCTCCGCTGCTATAGTGCAGTCGGCTTCTGACGTTCAGTGCAGCCGTC
ATCTGAAAACGACATGTCGCACAAGTCCTAAGTTACGCGACAGGCTGCCGCCCTGCCCTTTTCCTGGCGT
TTTCTTGTCGCGTGTTTTAGTCGCATAAAGTAGAATACTTGCGACTAGAACCGGAGACATTACGCCATGA
ACAAGAGCGCCGCCGCTGGCCTGCTGGGCTATGCCCGCGTCAGCACCGACGACCAGGACTTGACCAACCA
ACGGGCCGAACTGCACGCGGCCGGCTGCACCAAGCTGTTTTCCGAGAAGATCACCGGCACCAGGCGCGAC
CGCCCGGAGCTGGCCAGGATGCTTGACCACCTACGCCCTGGCGACGTTGTGACAGTGACCAGGCTAGACC
GCCTGGCCCGCAGCACCCGCGACCTACTGGACATTGCCGAGCGCATCCAGGAGGCCGGCGCGGGCCTGCG
TAGCCTGGCAGAGCCGTGGGCCGACACCACCACGCCGGCCGGCCGCATGGTGTTGACCGTGTTCGCCGGC
ATTGCCGAGTTCGAGCGTTCCCTAATCATCGACCGCACCCGGAGCGGGCGCGAGGCCGCCAAGGCCCGAG
GCGTGAAGTTTGGCCCCCGCCCTACCCTCACCCCGGCACAGATCGCGCACGCCCGCGAGCTGATCGACCA
GGAAGGCCGCACCGTGAAAGAGGCGGCTGCACTGCTTGGCGTGCATCGCTCGACCCTGTACCGCGCACTT
GAGCGCAGCGAGGAAGTGACGCCCACCGAGGCCAGGCGGCGCGGTGCCTTCCGTGAGGACGCATTGACCG
AGGCCGACGCCCTGGCGGCCGCCGAGAATGAACGCCAAGAGGAACAAGCATGAAACCGCACCAGGACGGC
CAGGACGAACCGTTTTTCATTACCGAAGAGATCGAGGCGGAGATGATCGCGGCCGGGTACGTGTTCGAGC
CGCCCGCGCACCTCTCAACCGTGCGGCTGCATGAAATCCTGGCCGGTTTGTCTGATGCCAAGCTGGCGGC
CTGGCCGGCCAGCTTGGCCGCTGAAGAAACCGAGCGCCGCCGTCTAAAAAGGTGATGTGTATTTGAGTAA
AACAGCTTGCGTCATGCGGTCGCTGCGTATATGATGCGATGAGTAAATAAACAAATACGCAAGGGGAACG
CATGAAGGTTATCGCTGTACTTAACCAGAAAGGCGGGTCAGGCAAGACGACCATCGCAACCCATCTAGCC
CGCGCCCTGCAACTCGCCGGGGCCGATGTTCTGTTAGTCGATTCCGATCCCCAGGGCAGTGCCCGCGATT
GGGCGGCCGTGCGGGAAGATCAACCGCTAACCGTTGTCGGCATCGACCGCCCGACGATTGACCGCGACGT
GAAGGCCATCGGCCGGCGCGACTTCGTAGTGATCGACGGAGCGCCCCAGGCGGCGGACTTGGCTGTGTCC
GCGATCAAGGCAGCCGACTTCGTGCTGATTCCGGTGCAGCCAAGCCCTTACGACATATGGGCCACCGCCG
ACCTGGTGGAGCTGGTTAAGCAGCGCATTGAGGTCACGGATGGAAGGCTACAAGCGGCCTTTGTCGTGTC
GCGGGCGATCAAAGGCACGCGCATCGGCGGTGAGGTTGCCGAGGCGCTGGCCGGGTACGAGCTGCCCATT
CTTGAGTCCCGTATCACGCAGCGCGTGAGCTACCCAGGCACTGCCGCCGCCGGCACAACCGTTCTTGAAT
CAGAACCCGAGGGCGACGCTGCCCGCGAGGTCCAGGCGCTGGCCGCTGAAATTAAATCAAAACTCATTTG
AGTTAATGAGGTAAAGAGAAAATGAGCAAAAGCACAAACACGCTAAGTGCCGGCCGTCCGAGCGCACGCA
GCAGCAAGGCTGCAACGTTGGCCAGCCTGGCAGACACGCCAGCCATGAAGCGGGTCAACTTTCAGTTGCC
GGCGGAGGATCACACCAAGCTGAAGATGTACGCGGTACGCCAAGGCAAGACCATTACCGAGCTGCTATCT
GAATACATCGCGCAGCTACCAGAGTAAATGAGCAAATGAATAAATGAGTAGATGAATTTTAGCGGCTAAA
GGAGGCGGCATGGAAAATCAAGAACAACCAGGCACCGACGCCGTGGAATGCCCCATGTGTGGAGGAACGG
GCGGTTGGCCAGGCGTAAGCGGCTGGGTTGCCTGCCGGCCCTGCAATGGCACTGGAACCCCCAAGCCCGA
GGAATCGGCGTGAGCGGTCGCAAACCATCCGGCCCGGTACAAATCGGCGCGGCGCTGGGTGATGACCTGG
TGGAGAAGTTGAAGGCCGCGCAGGCCGCCCAGCGGCAACGCATCGAGGCAGAAGCACGCCCCGGTGAATC
GTGGCAAGCGGCCGCTGATCGAATCCGCAAAGAATCCCGGCAACCGCCGGCAGCCGGTGCGCCGTCGATT
AGGAAGCCGCCCAAGGGCGACGAGCAACCAGATTTTTTCGTTCCGATGCTCTATGACGTGGGCACCCGCG
ATAGTCGCAGCATCATGGACGTGGCCGTTTTCCGTCTGTCGAAGCGTGACCGACGAGCTGGCGAGGTGAT
CCGCTACGAGCTTCCAGACGGGCACGTAGAGGTTTCCGCAGGGCCGGCCGGCATGGCCAGTGTGTGGGAT
TACGACCTGGTACTGATGGCGGTTTCCCATCTAACCGAATCCATGAACCGATACCGGGAAGGGAAGGGAG
ACAAGCCCGGCCGCGTGTTCCGTCCACACGTTGCGGACGTACTCAAGTTCTGCCGGCGAGCCGATGGCGG
AAAGCAGAAAGACGACCTGGTAGAAACCTGCATTCGGTTAAACACCACGCACGTTGCCATGCAGCGTACG
AAGAAGGCCAAGAACGGCCGCCTGGTGACGGTATCCGAGGGTGAAGCCTTGATTAGCCGCTACAAGATCG
TAAAGAGCGAAACCGGGCGGCCGGAGTACATCGAGATCGAGCTAGCTGATTGGATGTACCGCGAGATCAC
AGAAGGCAAGAACCCGGACGTGCTGACGGTTCACCCCGATTACTTTTTGATCGATCCCGGCATCGGCCGT
TTTCTCTACCGCCTGGCACGCCGCGCCGCAGGCAAGGCAGAAGCCAGATGGTTGTTCAAGACGATCTACG
AACGCAGTGGCAGCGCCGGAGAGTTCAAGAAGTTCTGTTTCACCGTGCGCAAGCTGATCGGGTCAAATGA
CCTGCCGGAGTACGATTTGAAGGAGGAGGCGGGGCAGGCTGGCCCGATCCTAGTCATGCGCTACCGCAAC
CTGATCGAGGGCGAAGCATCCGCCGGTTCCTAATGTACGGAGCAGATGCTAGGGCAAATTGCCCTAGCAG
GGGAAAAAGGTCGAAAAGGACTCTTTCCTGTGGATAGCACGTACATTGGGAACCCAAAGCCGTACATTGG
GAACCGGAACCCGTACATTGGGAACCCAAAGCCGTACATTGGGAACCGGTCACACATGTAAGTGACTGAT
ATAAAAGAGAAAAAAGGCGATTTTTCCGCCTAAAACTCTTTAAAACTTATTAAAACTCTTAAAACCCGCC
TGGCCTGTGCATAACTGTCTGGCCAGCGCACAGCCGAAGAGCTGCAAAAAGCGCCTACCCTTCGGTCGCT
GCGCTCCCTACGCCCCGCCGCTTCGCGTCGGCCTATCGCGGCCGCTGGCCGCTCAAAAATGGCTGGCCTA
CGGCCAGGCAATCTACCAGGGCGCGGACAAGCCGCGCCGTCGCCACTCGACCGCCGGCGCCCACATCAAG
GCACCCTGCCTCGCGCGTTTCGGTGATGACGGTGAAAACCTCTGACACATGCAGCTCCCGGTGACGGTCA
CAGCTTGTCTGTAAGCGGATGCCGGGAGCAGACAAGCCCGTCAGGGCGCGTCAGCGGGTGTTGGCGGGTG
TCGGGGCGCAGCCATGACCCAGTCACGTAGCGATAGCGGAGTGTATACTGGCTTAACTATGCGGCATCAG
AGCAGATTGTACTGAGAGTGCACCATATGCGGTGTGAAATACCGCACAGATGCGTAAGGAGAAAATACCG
CATCAGGCGCTCTTCCGCTTCCTCGCTCACTGACTCGCTGCGCTCGGTCGTTCGGCTGCGGCGAGCGGTA
TCAGCTCACTCAAAGGCGGTAATACGGTTATCCACAGAATCAGGGGATAACGCAGGAAAGAACATGTGAG
CAAAAGGCCAGCAAAAGGCCAGGAACCGTAAAAAGGCCGCGTTGCTGGCGTTTTTCCATAGGCTCCGCCC
CCCTGACGAGCATCACAAAAATCGACGCTCAAGTCAGAGGTGGCGAAACCCGACAGGACTATAAAGATAC
CAGGCGTTTCCCCCTGGAAGCTCCCTCGTGCGCTCTCCTGTTCCGACCCTGCCGCTTACCGGATACCTGT
CCGCCTTTCTCCCTTCGGGAAGCGTGGCGCTTTCTCATAGCTCACGCTGTAGGTATCTCAGTTCGGTGTA
GGTCGTTCGCTCCAAGCTGGGCTGTGTGCACGAACCCCCCGTTCAGCCCGACCGCTGCGCCTTATCCGGT
AACTATCGTCTTGAGTCCAACCCGGTAAGACACGACTTATCGCCACTGGCAGCAGCCACTGGTAACAGGA
TTAGCAGAGCGAGGTATGTAGGCGGTGCTACAGAGTTCTTGAAGTGGTGGCCTAACTACGGCTACACTAG
AAGGACAGTATTTGGTATCTGCGCTCTGCTGAAGCCAGTTACCTTCGGAAAAAGAGTTGGTAGCTCTTGA
TCCGGCAAACAAACCACCGCTGGTAGCGGTGGTTTTTTTGTTTGCAAGCAGCAGATTACGCGCAGAAAAA
AAGGATCTCAAGAAGATCCTTTGATCTTTTCTACGGGGTCTGACGCTCAGTGGAACGAAAACTCACGTTA
AGGGATTTTGGTCATGCATTCTAGGTGATTAGAAAAACTCATCGAGCATCAAATGAAACTGCAATTTATT
CATATCAGGATTATCAATACCATATTTTTGAAAAAGCCGTTTCTGTAATGAAGGAGAAAACTCACCGAGG
CAGTTCCATAGGATGGCAAGATCCTGGTATCGGTCTGCGATTCCGACTCGTCCAACATCAATACAACCTA
TTAATTTCCCCTCGTCAAAAATAAGGTTATCAAGTGAGAAATCACCATGAGTGACGACTGAATCCGGTGA
GAATGGCAAAAGTTTATGCATTTCTTTCCAGACTTGTTCAACAGGCCAGCCATTACGCTCGTCATCAAAA
TCACTCGCATCAACCAAACCGTTATTCATTCGTGATTGCGCCTGAGCGAGTCGAAATACGCGATCGCTGT
TAAAAGGACAATTACAAACAGGAATCGAATGCAACCGGCGCAGGAACACTGCCAGCGCATCAACAATATT
TTCACCTGAATCAGGATATTCTTCTAATACCTGGAATGCTGTTTTCCCTGGGATCGCAGTGGTGAGTAAC
CATGCATCATCAGGAGTACGGATAAAATGCTTGATGGTCGGAAGAGGCATAAATTCCGTCAGCCAGTTTA
GTCTGACCATCTCATCTGTAACATCATTGGCAACGCTACCTTTGCCATGTTTCAGAAACAACTCTGGCGC
ATCGGGCTTCCCATACAATCGGTAGATTGTCGCACCTGATTGCCCGACATTATCGCGAGCCCATTTATAC
CCATATAAATCAGCATCCATGTTGGAATTTAATCGCGGCCTTGAGCAAGACGTTTCCCGTTGAATATGGC
TCATAACAGAACTTATTATTTCCTTCCTCTTTTCTACAGTATTTAAAGATACCCCAAGAAGCTAATTATA
ACAAGACGAACTCCAATTCACTGTTCCTTGCATTCTAAAACCTTAAATACCAGAAAACAGCTTTTTCAAA
GTTGTTTTCAAAGTTGGCGTATAACATAGTATCGACGGAGCCGATTTTGAAACCGCGGTGATCACAGGCA
GCAACGCTCTGTCATCGTTACAATCAACATGCTACCCTCCGCGAGATCATCCGTGTTTCAAACCCGGCAG
CTTAGTTGCCGTTCTTCCGAATAGCATCGGTAACATGAGCAAAGTCTGCCGCCTTACAACGGCTCTCCCG
CTGACGCCGTCCCGGACTGATGGGCTGCCTGTATCGAGTGGTGATTTTGTGCCGAGCTGCCGGTCGGGGA
GCTGTTGGCTGGCTGGTGGCAGGATATATTGTGGTGTAAACA
Features (pLannotate 1.2.2; 14 found; start..end, strand, type, name):
     66..314     -  terminator     HSP terminator: efficient transcription terminator from the Arabidopsis thaliana heat shock protein 18.2 gene (Nagaya et al., 2010)
    375..717     -  CDS            GAL4 activation domain (fragment): activation domain of the GAL4 transcriptional activator; Saccharomyces cerevisiae GAL4 (truncated)
    733..1716    -  CDS            lacI (fragment): LACI_ECOLI - Experimental evidence at protein level: Swiss-Prot protein existence level 1. Repressor of the lactose operon. Binds allolactose as an inducer. From Escherichia coli (strain K12).
   1726..2598    -  CDS            Nr3c1 (fragment): GCR_RAT - Also known as Grl. Experimental evidence at protein level: Swiss-Prot protein existence level 1. [Isoform A]: Has transcriptional activation and repression activity. Mediates glucocorticoid-induced apoptosis. Promotes accurate chromosome segregation during mitosis. May act as a tumor suppressor. May play a negative role in adipogenesis through the regulation of lipolytic and antilipogenic gene expression. From Rattus norvegicus (Rat).
   3297..3321    +  misc_feature   RB T-DNA repeat: right border repeat from nopaline C58 T-DNA
   3661..4062    +  CDS            Y4CG_SINFN (fragment): Protein inferred from homology: Swiss-Prot protein existence level 3. From Sinorhizobium fredii (strain NBRC 101917 / NGR234).
   4622..5251    +  CDS            pVS1 StaA: stability protein from the Pseudomonas plasmid pVS1 (Heeb et al., 2000)
   5680..6753    +  CDS            pVS1 RepA: replication protein from the Pseudomonas plasmid pVS1 (Heeb et al., 2000)
   6819..7013    +  rep_origin     pVS1 oriV: origin of replication for the Pseudomonas plasmid pVS1 (Heeb et al., 2000)
   7216..7255    +  CDS            rop (fragment): Rop protein, which maintains plasmids at low copy number; rop
   7357..7497    +  misc_feature   bom: basis of mobility region from pBR322
   7683..8271    -  rep_origin     ori: high-copy-number ColE1/pMB1/pBR322/pUC origin of replication
   8359..9174    -  CDS            KanR: aminoglycoside phosphotransferase; aph(3')-Ia; confers resistance to kanamycin in bacteria or G418 (Geneticin®) in eukaryotes
   9607..9631    +  misc_feature   LB T-DNA repeat: left border repeat from nopaline C58 T-DNA
