[The description below was written by a language model from this plasmid's Addgene catalogue record and pLannotate feature annotations shown in this document.]
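Description:
pTT135 is a plant-expression binary vector built on a pCAMBIA backbone and belonging to the GreenGate 2.0 cloning toolkit. It is catalogued as an empty backbone with no user insert, but it already contains a premade driver cassette. For propagation it carries a high-copy ColE1/pUC-type origin with the pBR322 bom region for E. coli. It also carries the pVS1 replication and stability functions (oriV, RepA, StaA) that allow maintenance in Agrobacterium. A bacterial kanamycin resistance gene (aph(3')-Ia) provides selection. Nopaline-type left and right T-DNA border repeats define the region transferred into the plant genome. No plant selectable marker is annotated in the feature table.

The preinstalled unit is described as pUBQ10:GR-LhG4:tHSP18.2M. Its coding region is a fusion of three annotated parts: a fragment of the rat glucocorticoid receptor (Nr3c1), a lacI fragment and a truncated GAL4 activation domain. The cassette ends with the Arabidopsis HSP18.2 terminator. LhG4 is a synthetic transcription factor that pairs Lac repressor DNA binding with GAL4 activation and drives genes placed under pOp-type operator promoters. Fusing it to the GR domain generally makes this activity dependent on a glucocorticoid such as dexamethasone. The UBQ10 promoter named in the record was not picked up by the automated annotation, although an unannotated stretch lies upstream of the GR fragment.

According to the record, the plasmid is intended for "braiding", the toolkit's approach to stacking transcriptional units. Further units can therefore be assembled next to a ubiquitously expressed, inducible LhG4 driver. The specific assembly sites are not listed in the record.
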