Addgene plasmid #207924: pTT135
Purpose: (Empty Backbone) Premade UBI10 driven expression of LhG4 (pUBQ10:GR-LhG4:tHSP18.2M) for braiding
Depositing lab: Alexis Maizel. Depositing organization: Universitaet Heidelberg. Publication: GreenGate 2.0: Backwards compatible addons for assembly of complex transcriptional units and their stacking with GreenGate. Piepers M, Erbstein K, Reyes-Hernandez J, Song C, Tessi T, Petrasiunaite V, Faerber N, Distel K, Maizel A. PLoS One. 2023 Sep 8;18(9):e0290097. doi: 10.1371/journal.pone.0290097. eCollection 2023. PubMed 37682951.
Backbone
  Vector backbone: pCAMBIA
  Vector type: Plant Expression
Growth in bacteria
  Bacterial resistance: Kanamycin, 50 μg/mL
  Growth temperature: 37°C
  Growth strain: DH5alpha
  Copy number: High Copy
Gene/Insert
  Gene/Insert name: None
Terms and licenses: Academic/Nonprofit Terms; Industry Terms: Not Available to Industry
How to cite: pTT135 was a gift from Alexis Maizel (Addgene plasmid # 207924 ; http://n2t.net/addgene:207924 ; RRID:Addgene_207924)
